>Addgene plasmid #31256 | pmTgfa UTR | addgene partial sequence | sequence record 36015 | SP6 5'-ATTTAGGTGACACTATAG-3'
GTACCCCTTCCCTCATGCCTTACTTCAGAGGCCCTGGAGGGCCGAGGGGGCAGACTTTTCACTTCTGAGT
TGGAGAATGGTCTCTTTAATATGCAACTGAATGTATTCTGTCTCCTGACAGTCCCAAGCAGCCCAGGAAC
AAGGGTGGGCTCAATGGGTCAGAGCATCTTCGGGTGCTCAGGGAACACATTTCCTTCCCCAGAGAGGGGT
GGAGAGGCTTGGTAGCGATTTTGTTAATAATGCCAACATTATTAAAGGGGAAACAAAACAAAACAGTGGG
CTATTTTTCTTAATGCTTGAAAATAAATAGGAAAGGCAAATTTCTCCTTCTAAAAATAAGCAAAAGCCAA
TAAAGGGCTGGTCCCCTTCATGGATTTGGCTCACAGCTCATTGCTGATGCTGGAGCTGGGCTCACGAGGA
CGCTAATCCACTTAATCAAGGGTTGGGGTGTGCGTCCTTCCTAGGTGCCCACACAGGCTCTTTTGTCCTC
TTGTCCCCACAAGGGGGACACTCTCTGCCATTGGCCTTGCTAAGTTTGCTACAGCATGTATCCAGGGACT
TTCTTGCCTGAGGGGGCACAGCCTTGGGATAGCAGGTTGGTTCCCAGCAGGATGCACATCTGAATTCTGT
CTCTACGGCCCCCCGGAGGCTCCCCTCCCTGCAGCCTTACTTTATCAAAGTGGCTGGACATTTCTATTTG
GTGTAACTTCACGGCCCGCCACTCATGCATCGCTAGCACGGACGCCTGACATTGACATAAAGAGATTACA
AATAAAACCATGTTATCCATCTAATAAATAAGACACGCATCCTGACGACAGCCTGAGGAGATGTCAGGGC
GCATGGGACGCCATGGTGTCTTCAAAGAACAATAGACG
