[The description below was written by a language model from this plasmid's Addgene catalogue record.]
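Description:
pmTgfa UTR is a riboprobe template plasmid built on pGEM-3Z, a small (about 2.8 kb) high-copy bacterial cloning and in vitro transcription vector. It is propagated in E. coli under ampicillin selection. pGEM-3Z places its multiple cloning site between opposing SP6 and T7 bacteriophage RNA polymerase promoters, so either strand of a cloned fragment can be transcribed in vitro. The record's use of T7 and SP6 as the flanking sequencing primers is consistent with this arrangement. The construct has no eukaryotic promoter or expression elements recorded and is not intended to produce protein.

The insert, introduced by restriction cloning, is a fragment of the mouse Tgfa gene (transforming growth factor alpha, an epidermal growth factor receptor ligand) comprising exon 6 together with the 3' untranslated region. The insert size is not stated. According to the depositor, the probe is generated by linearising the plasmid with BamHI and making run-off transcripts with SP6 polymerase. The record does not explicitly say whether this strand is antisense, although that is implied by its designation as the riboprobe. Two nucleotide mismatches relative to the NCBI reference sequence are noted, and the depositor considers them irrelevant to hybridisation performance.

The plasmid is catalogued as a cDNA for in situ hybridization and serves to detect and map Tgfa mRNA in tissue. The associated work concerns developmental expression of the EGF receptor and TGF-alpha in the rodent brain, and the depositor notes the construct was also used in a later neuroscience study.
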