Addgene plasmid #31256: pmTgfa UTR
Depositing lab: David Lee. Depositing organization: University of North Carolina at Chapel Hill. Publication: Prenatal ontogeny of the epidermal growth factor receptor and its ligand, transforming growth factor alpha, in the rat brain. Kornblum HI, Hussain RJ, Bronstein JM, Gall CM, Lee DC, Seroogy KB. J Comp Neurol. 1997 Apr 7. 380(2):243-61. 10.1002/(SICI)1096-9861(19970407)380:2<243::AID-CNE7>3.0.CO;2-3 PubMed 9100135.
Backbone
  Vector backbone: pGEM-3Z
  Backbone manufacturer: Promega
  Backbone size w/o insert (bp): 2800
  Vector type: cDNA for in situ hybridization
Growth in bacteria
  Bacterial resistance: Ampicillin, 100 μg/mL
  Growth temperature: 37°C
  Growth strain: DH5alpha
  Copy number: High Copy
Gene/Insert
  Gene/Insert name: Tgfa
  Species: M. musculus (mouse)
  Mutation: Exon 6 of Tgfa with 3'UTR
  Entrez Gene: Tgfa (a.k.a. wa-1, wa1)
  Cloning method: Restriction Enzyme
  Sequencing primers: 5′ T7; 3′ SP6
Terms and licenses: Academic/Nonprofit Terms; Industry Terms: Not Available to Industry
Depositor comments: There are 2 nucleotide mismatches with NCBI reference sequence but they will not affect plasmid function as a riboprobe. For Riboprobe, cut with BamHI. Runoffs with SP6 polymerase. This construct was used in Assimacopoulos et al, J Neurosci. 2003 (PMID: 12878679).
How to cite: pmTgfa UTR was a gift from David Lee (Addgene plasmid # 31256 ; http://n2t.net/addgene:31256 ; RRID:Addgene_31256)
